Addgene plasmid #177747: pCMV(MinDis)-iCyt_BrEt_SnFR_PM
Purpose: Develop a family of genetically encoded fluorescent biosensors for nicotinic agonists, termed iDrugSnFRs, thus enabling optical subcellular pharmacokinetics for nicotinic agonists
Depositing lab: Henry Lester. Depositing organization: California Institute of Technology. Publication: Fluorescence activation mechanism and imaging of drug permeation with new sensors for smoking-cessation ligands. Nichols AL, Blumenfeld Z, Fan C, Luebbert L, Blom AE, Cohen BN, Marvin JS, Borden PM, Kim CH, Muthusamy AK, Shivange AV, Knox HJ, Campello HR, Wang JH, Dougherty DA, Looger LL, Gallagher T, Rees DC, Lester HA. eLife. 2022 Jan 4;11. pii: 74648. doi: 10.7554/eLife.74648. PubMed 34982029.
Backbone
  Vector backbone: pCMV(MinDis)
  Backbone manufacturer: modified from Invitrogen
  Backbone size w/o insert (bp): 5005
  Vector type: Mammalian Expression
Growth in bacteria
  Bacterial resistance: Ampicillin, 100 μg/mL
  Growth temperature: 37°C
  Growth strain: DH5alpha
  Copy number: High Copy
Gene/Insert
  Gene/Insert name: pCMV(MinDis)-iCyt_BrEt_SnFR_PM
  Species: Synthetic
  Insert size (bp): 1827
  Promoter: hCMV
  Cloning method: Restriction Enzyme; 5′ cloning site Unknown (unknown if destroyed)
  Sequencing primers: 5′ T7; 3′ BGHR
Terms and licenses: Academic/Nonprofit Terms; Industry Terms: Not Available to Industry
Depositor comments: Read the preprint at bioRxiv: https://www.biorxiv.org/content/10.1101/2021.10.04.463082v3.
How to cite: pCMV(MinDis)-iCyt_BrEt_SnFR_PM was a gift from Henry Lester (Addgene plasmid # 177747 ; http://n2t.net/addgene:177747 ; RRID:Addgene_177747)
