[The description below was written by a language model from this plasmid's Addgene catalogue record and pLannotate feature annotations shown in this document.]
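Description:
pCMV(MinDis)-iCyt_BrEt_SnFR_PM is a mammalian expression plasmid built on pCMV(MinDis), a backbone modified from an Invitrogen display-type vector. It encodes a synthetic, genetically encoded fluorescent biosensor from the iDrugSnFR family developed for nicotinic agonists. In bacteria it is maintained at high copy through a ColE1/pUC-type origin and selected with ampicillin via the β-lactamase gene. An f1 origin is also present. No intact mammalian selection cassette is annotated, since only a short fragment of the SV40 promoter remains, which suggests the plasmid is meant for transient expression.

The sensor cassette is driven by the human CMV immediate-early enhancer and promoter and terminated by the bovine growth hormone polyadenylation signal. A T7 promoter just upstream of the coding region also serves as a sequencing primer site. The open reading frame begins with the mouse Igκ leader, which directs the protein into the secretory pathway, and ends with a fragment of the PDGFRβ transmembrane domain, which anchors it in the membrane. Together these elements display the sensor at the plasma membrane, matching the "PM" suffix. Between them lies a GFP-derived segment flanked by unannotated coding sequence, which presumably corresponds to the ligand-binding portion of the sensor, although the record does not identify it. The short hit annotated as a truncated HIV-1 LTR is probably an incidental match rather than a functional viral element.

The sequenced record is 5,200 nt, which is shorter than the sum of the catalogued backbone (5,005 bp) and insert (1,827 bp) sizes, so those figures should be treated as approximate. The stated purpose is optical measurement of the subcellular pharmacokinetics of nicotinic agonists, in a study of smoking-cessation ligands.
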