Features (pLannotate 1.2.2; 13 found; start..end, strand, type, name):
      4..66      +  sig_peptide    Igκ leader: leader sequence from mouse immunoglobulin κ light chain
    310..1029    +  CDS            cEGFP: cEGFP is a basic (constitutively fluorescent) green fluorescent protein published in 2008, derived from Aequorea victoria.
   1675..1798    +  CDS            PDGFRβ TM domain (fragment): transmembrane domain from platelet derived growth factor receptor beta
   1903..2014    +  polyA_signal   bGH poly(A) signal: bovine growth hormone polyadenylation signal
   2131..2149    +  promoter       SV40 promoter (fragment): SV40 enhancer and early promoter
   2259..2847    -  rep_origin     ori: high-copy-number ColE1/pMB1/pBR322/pUC origin of replication
   3018..3878    -  CDS            AmpR: β-lactamase; bla; confers resistance to ampicillin, carbenicillin, and related antibiotics
   3879..3983    -  promoter       AmpR promoter: bla
   4010..4438    +  rep_origin     f1 ori (sequence partly withheld): f1 bacteriophage origin of replication; arrow indicates direction of (+) strand synthesis
   4477..4856    +  enhancer       CMV enhancer: human cytomegalovirus immediate early enhancer
   4857..5057    +  promoter       CMV promoter: human cytomegalovirus (CMV) immediate early promoter
   5059..5089    +  LTR            5' LTR (truncated) (fragment): truncated 5' long terminal repeat (LTR) from HIV-1
   5105..5123    +  promoter       T7 promoter: promoter for bacteriophage T7 RNA polymerase
>Addgene plasmid #177747 | pCMV(MinDis)-iCyt_BrEt_SnFR_PM | addgene full sequence | sequence record 349063 | Addgene NGS Result
ACCATGGAGACAGACACACTCCTGCTATGGGTACTGCTGCTCTGGGTTCCAGGTTCCACTGGTGACAGAT
CTGCGAACGACACCGTAGTTGTGGGCTCGATCATCTTTACAGAAGGGATTATCGTCGCAAACATGGTGGC
AGAGATGATTGAGGCGCATACAGACCTTAAGGTGGTTCGCAAACTGAACCTTGGCGGGCAGGGTGTTAAC
TTTGAAGCCATTAAACGCGGAGGTGCGAATAATGGTATTGACATTTACGTGGAGTACACTGGGCACGGTC
TTGTGGATATTCTGGGGTTCCCGGAGCCGAACGTCTATATCACCGCCGACAAGCAGAAGAACGGCATCAA
GGCGAACTTCAAGATCCGCCACAACGTGGAGGACGGCAGCGTGCAGCTCGCCGACCACTACCAGCAGAAC
ACCCCCATCGGCGACGGCCCCGTGCTGCTGCCCGACAACCACTACCTGAGCACCCAGTCCGTGCTGAGCA
AAGACCCCAACGAGAAGCGCGATCACATGGTCCTGCTGGAGTTCGTGACCGCCGCCGGGATCACTCTCGG
CATGGACGAGCTGTACAAGGGCGGTACCGGAGGGAGCATGAGCAAGGGCGAGGAGCTGTTCACCGGGGTG
GTGCCCATCCTGGTCGAGCTGGACGGCGACGTAAACGGCCACAAGTTCAGCGTGCGCGGCGAGGGCGAGG
GCGATGCCACCAACGGCAAGCTGACCCTGAAGTTCATCTGCACCACCGGCAAGCTGCCCGTGCCCTGGCC
CACCCTCGTGACCACCCTGACCTACGGCGTGCAGTGCTTCAGCCGCTACCCCGACCACATGAAGCAGCAC
GACTTCTTCAAGTCCGCCATGCCCGAAGGCTACGTCCAGGAGCGCACCATCAGCTTCAAGGACGACGGCA
CCTACAAGACCCGCGCCGAGGTGAAGTTCGAGGGCGACACCCTGGTGAACCGCATCGAGCTGAAGGGCAT
CGACTTCAAGGAGGACGGCAACATCCTGGGGCACAAGCTGGAGTACAACTTTCCGCCGCCCGCGACTACT
GATCCAGAAGGTGCATACGAAACCGTGAAGAAGGAGTACAAACGTAAATGGAATATTGTATGGCTCAAAC
CACTGGGATTCAACAATACGTATACGCTTACCGTTAAAGACGAACTGGCGAAACAGTATAACCTTAAAAC
CTTCAGTGACTTAGCGAAAATCTCGGATAAGCTGATTCTGGGTGCAACGATGTGGTTTTTAGAAGGGCCC
GATGGTTACCCAGGCCTGCAAAAACTGTACAATTTCAAATTCAAGCACACCAAAAGCATGGACATGGGTA
TTCGCTATACCGCCATTGATAATAACGAAGTTCAGGTAATTGATGCCTGGGCCACTGATGGCTTGCTGGT
GAGCCACAAATTAAAAATTCTGGAGGATGATAAAGCGTTCTTCCCGCCGTATTATGCTGCCCCCATCATC
CGTCAGGATGTCTTAGATAAGCATCCTGAACTGAAGGACGTGCTGAACAAACTCGCGAATCAAATTTCAC
TGGAAGAAATGCAGAAACTGAATTACAAGGTGGACGGTGAGGGTCAGGACCCAGCGAAAGTAGCTAAGGA
GTTTTTGAAAGAGAAAGGTTTAATTACGCGTGAACAAAAACTCATCTCAGAAGAGGATCTGAATGCTGTG
GGCCAGGACACGCAGGAGGTCATCGTGGTGCCACACTCCTTGCCCTTTAAGGTGGTGGTGATCTCAGCCA
TCCTGGCCCTGGTGGTGCTCACCATCATCTCCCTTATCATCCTCATCAAATACTTGCAGAAGAGGCGGGA
AAGGCGACGCCAGGAGAACGCTAACTCCTTTTGCTATGAAAATGAGGTAGCCCTGTAGGCGGCCGCTCGA
GATCAGCCTCGACTGTGCCTTCTAGTTGCCAGCCATCTGTTGTTTGCCCCTCCCCCGTGCCTTCCTTGAC
CCTGGAAGGTGCCACTCCCACTGTCCTTTCCTAATAAAATGAGGAAATTGCATCGCATTGTCTGAGTAGG
TGTCATTCTATTCTGGGGGGTGGGGTGGGGCAGGACAGCAAGGGGGAGGATTGGGAAGACAATAGCAGGC
GTGCTGGGGATGCGGTGGGCTCTATGGCTTCTGAGGCGGAAAGAACCAGTGGCGGTAATACGGTTATCCA
CAGAATCAGGGGATAACGCAGGAAAGAACATGTGAGCAAAAGGCCAGCAAAAGGCCAGGAACCGTAAAAA
GGCCGCGTTGCTGGCGTTTTTCCATAGGCTCCGCCCCCCTGACGAGCATCACAAAAATCGACGCTCAAGT
CAGAGGTGGCGAAACCCGACAGGACTATAAAGATACCAGGCGTTTCCCCCTGGAAGCTCCCTCGTGCGCT
CTCCTGTTCCGACCCTGCCGCTTACCGGATACCTGTCCGCCTTTCTCCCTTCGGGAAGCGTGGCGCTTTC
TCATAGCTCACGCTGTAGGTATCTCAGTTCGGTGTAGGTCGTTCGCTCCAAGCTGGGCTGTGTGCACGAA
CCCCCCGTTCAGCCCGACCGCTGCGCCTTATCCGGTAACTATCGTCTTGAGTCCAACCCGGTAAGACACG
ACTTATCGCCACTGGCAGCAGCCACTGGTAACAGGATTAGCAGAGCGAGGTATGTAGGCGGTGCTACAGA
GTTCTTGAAGTGGTGGCCTAACTACGGCTACACTAGAAGAACAGTATTTGGTATCTGCGCTCTGCTGAAG
CCAGTTACCTTCGGAAAAAGAGTTGGTAGCTCTTGATCCGGCAAACAAACCACCGCTGGTAGCGGTGGTT
TTTTTGTTTGCAAGCAGCAGATTACGCGCAGAAAAAAAGGATCTCAAGAAGATCCTTTGATCTTTTCTAC
GGGGTCTGACGCTCAGTGGAACGAAAACTCACGTTAAGGGATTTTGGTCATGAGATTATCAAAAAGGATC
TTCACCTAGATCCTTTTAAATTAAAAATGAAGTTTTAAATCAATCTAAAGTATATATGAGTAAACTTGGT
CTGACAGTTACCAATGCTTAATCAGTGAGGCACCTATCTCAGCGATCTGTCTATTTCGTTCATCCATAGT
TGCCTGACTCCCCGTCGTGTAGATAACTACGATACGGGAGGGCTTACCATCTGGCCCCAGTGCTGCAATG
ATACCGCGAGACCCACGCTCACCGGCTCCAGATTTATCAGCAATAAACCAGCCAGCCGGAAGGGCCGAGC
GCAGAAGTGGTCCTGCAACTTTATCCGCCTCCATCCAGTCTATTAATTGTTGCCGGGAAGCTAGAGTAAG
TAGTTCGCCAGTTAATAGTTTGCGCAACGTTGTTGCCATTGCTACAGGCATCGTGGTGTCACGCTCGTCG
TTTGGTATGGCTTCATTCAGCTCCGGTTCCCAACGATCAAGGCGAGTTACATGATCCCCCATGTTGTGCA
AAAAAGCGGTTAGCTCCTTCGGTCCTCCGATCGTTGTCAGAAGTAAGTTGGCCGCAGTGTTATCACTCAT
GGTTATGGCAGCACTGCATAATTCTCTTACTGTCATGCCATCCGTAAGATGCTTTTCTGTGACTGGTGAG
TACTCAACCAAGTCATTCTGAGAATAGTGTATGCGGCGACCGAGTTGCTCTTGCCCGGCGTCAATACGGG
ATAATACCGCGCCACATAGCAGAACTTTAAAAGTGCTCATCATTGGAAAACGTTCTTCGGGGCGAAAACT
CTCAAGGATCTTACCGCTGTTGAGATCCAGTTCGATGTAACCCACTCGTGTACCCAACTGATCTTCAGCA
TCTTTTACTTTCACCAGCGTTTCTGGGTGAGCAAAAACAGGAAGGCAAAATGCCGCAAAAAAGGGAATAA
GGGCGACACGGAAATGTTGAATACTCATACTCTTCCTTTTTCAATATTATTGAAGCATTTATCAGGGTTA
TTGTCTCATGAGCGGATACATATTTGAATGTATTTAGAAAAATAAACAAATAGGGGTTCCGCGCACATTT
CCCCGAAAAGTGCCACCTG
[124 nt withheld, positions 4010-4133]
C
[91 nt withheld, positions 4135-4225]
A
[49 nt withheld, positions 4227-4275]
CCTTTGACGTTGGAGTCCACGTTCTTT
[37 nt withheld, positions 4303-4339]
ACCCTATCTCGGTCTATTCTTTTGATTTATAAGGGATTTTGCCGATTTCGGCCTATTGGTTAAAAAATGA
GCTGATTTAACAAAAATTTAACGCGAATTTTAACAAAATATTAACGCTTACAATTTACGCGCGCGTTGAC
ATTGATTATTGACTAGTTATTAATAGTAATCAATTACGGGGTCATTAGTTCATAGCCCATATATGGAGTT
CCGCGTTACATAACTTACGGTAAATGGCCCGCCTGGCTGACCGCCCAACGACCCCCGCCCATTGACGTCA
ATAATGACGTATGTTCCCATAGTAACGCCAATAGGGACTTTCCATTGACGTCAATGGGTGGAGTATTTAC
GGTAAACTGCCCACTTGGCAGTACATCAAGTGTATCATATGCCAAGTACGCCCCCTATTGACGTCAATGA
CGGTAAATGGCCCGCCTGGCATTATGCCCAGTACATGACCTTATGGGACTTTCCTACTTGGCAGTACATC
TACGTATTAGTCATCGCTATTACCATGGTGATGCGGTTTTGGCAGTACATCAATGGGCGTGGATAGCGGT
TTGACTCACGGGGATTTCCAAGTCTCCACCCCATTGACGTCAATGGGAGTTTGTTTTGGCACCAAAATCA
ACGGGACTTTCCAAAATGTCGTAACAACTCCGCCCCATTGACGCAAATGGGCGGTAGGCGTGTACGGTGG
GAGGTCTATATAAGCAGAACTCTCTGGCTAACTAGAGAACCCACTGCTTACTGGCTTATCGAAATTAATA
CGACTCACTATAGGGAGACCCAAGCTTGGTACCGAGCTCGGATCCACTAGTAACGGCCGCCAGTGTGCTG
GAATTCGGCTTGGGGATATCC
